Addgene plasmid #36986: pTK-Slug
Depositing lab: Bob Weinberg. Depositing organization: Whitehead Institute for Biomedical Research. Publication: Slug and Sox9 cooperatively determine the mammary stem cell state. Guo W, Keckesova Z, Donaher JL, Shibue T, Tischler V, Reinhardt F, Itzkovitz S, Noske A, Zurrer-Hardi U, Bell G, Tam WL, Mani SA, van Oudenaarden A, Weinberg RA. Cell. 2012 Mar 2;148(5):1015-28. 10.1016/j.cell.2012.02.008 PubMed 22385965.
Backbone
  Vector backbone: pTK380 (tetracycline inducible)
  Backbone manufacturer: Dr. Tal Kafri
  Vector type: Lentiviral
Growth in bacteria
  Bacterial resistance: Ampicillin, 100 μg/mL
  Growth temperature: 37°C
  Growth strain: Stbl3
  Copy number: Unknown
Gene/Insert
  Gene/Insert name: slug
  Species: M. musculus (mouse)
  Entrez Gene: Snai2 (a.k.a. Slug, Slugh, Snail2)
  Cloning method: Restriction Enzyme; 5′ cloning site BamHI (unknown if destroyed); 3′ cloning site XbaI (unknown if destroyed)
  Sequencing primers: 5′ unknown
Terms and licenses: Academic/Nonprofit Terms; Industry Terms: Not Available to Industry
Depositor comments: Slug cDNA was PCR amplified from an IMAGE clone (Open Biosystems) and cloned into BamHI-XbaI sites of pTK380.
How to cite: pTK-Slug was a gift from Bob Weinberg (Addgene plasmid # 36986 ; http://n2t.net/addgene:36986 ; RRID:Addgene_36986)
