[The description below was written by a language model from this plasmid's Addgene catalogue record and pLannotate feature annotations shown in this document.]
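Description:
pTK-Slug is a tetracycline-inducible lentiviral transfer vector carrying the mouse Slug (Snai2) cDNA, built on the pTK380 backbone. According to the record, the cDNA was PCR-amplified from an IMAGE clone and inserted between the BamHI and XbaI sites. The plasmid is maintained in E. coli through a high-copy ColE1/pUC-type origin with ampicillin selection (AmpR), and an f1 origin is also present. Propagation in a recombination-deficient strain (Stbl3) is recorded, as is usual for plasmids with repeated LTR sequences.

The viral genome is transcribed in packaging cells from a CMV enhancer/promoter fused to a truncated HIV-1 5' LTR. This is followed by the Ψ packaging signal, a gag fragment, the Rev response element for Rev-dependent nuclear export, and the cPPT/CTS, which aids nuclear import of the reverse-transcribed genome. Immediately downstream lies a tetracycline response element fragment (tetO repeats) positioned ahead of the Snai2 coding sequence. The annotation does not separately identify a minimal promoter, and no tet transactivator is annotated, so the regulator presumably has to be supplied separately. A WPRE follows the insert to enhance transcript expression, then a nef-derived region, a truncated 3' LTR and a bGH polyadenylation signal. Outside the LTRs, the backbone carries an SV40/EM7-driven bleomycin/Zeocin resistance cassette with an SV40 poly(A) signal, which would not be packaged into virus. No selectable marker or reporter is annotated within the proviral region.

Slug is a zinc-finger transcriptional repressor. The associated publication concerns the cooperation of Slug and Sox9 in determining the mammary stem cell state, consistent with use of this vector for inducible Slug expression in transduced cells.
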