Features (pLannotate 1.2.2; 31 found; start..end, strand, type, name):
    249..1055    +  CDS            Snai2: SNAI2_MOUSE - Also known as Slug, Slugh. Experimental evidence at protein level: Swiss-Prot protein existence level 1. Transcriptional repressor that modulates both activator- dependent and basal transcription. Involved in the generation and migration of neural crest cells. Plays a role in mediating RAF1-induced transcriptional repression of the TJ protein, occludin (OCLN) and subsequent oncogenic transformation of epithelial cells. Represses BRCA2 expression by binding to its E2-box-containing silencer and recruiting CTBP1 and HDAC1 in breast cells. In epidermal keratinocytes, binds to the E-
   1146..1734    +  misc_feature   WPRE: woodchuck hepatitis virus posttranscriptional regulatory element
   1659..2246    +  CDS            nef: NEF_HV112 - Experimental evidence at protein level: Swiss-Prot protein existence level 1. Extracellular Nef protein targets CD4(+) T-lymphocytes for apoptosis by interacting with CXCR4 surface receptors. From Human immunodeficiency virus type 1 group M subtype B (isolate PCV12) (HIV-1).
   2253..2433    +  LTR            5' LTR (truncated): truncated 5' long terminal repeat (LTR) from HIV-1
   2465..2689    +  polyA_signal   bGH poly(A) signal: bovine growth hormone polyadenylation signal
   2693..2714    +  promoter       SV40 promoter (fragment): SV40 enhancer and early promoter
   2735..3163    +  rep_origin     f1 ori (sequence partly withheld): f1 bacteriophage origin of replication; arrow indicates direction of (+) strand synthesis
   3177..3506    +  promoter       SV40 promoter: SV40 enhancer and early promoter
   3554..3601    +  promoter       EM7 promoter: synthetic bacterial promoter&nbsp
   3620..3994    +  CDS            BleoR: antibiotic-binding protein; Sh ble from Streptoalloteichus hindustanus; confers resistance to bleomycin, phleomycin, and Zeocin™
   4004..4129    +  CDS            ble (fragment): BLE_KLEPN - Experimental evidence at protein level: Swiss-Prot protein existence level 1. Binding protein with a strong affinity to the bleomycin family of antibiotics. Binds to CL990; an antimitotic-antibiotic compound. From Klebsiella pneumoniae.
   4124..4245    +  polyA_signal   SV40 poly(A) signal: SV40 polyadenylation signal
   4318..4334    -  protein_bind   lac operator: The lac repressor binds to the lac operator to inhibit transcription in E. coli. This inhibition can be relieved by adding lactose or isopropyl-β-D-thiogalactopyranoside (IPTG). lac repressor encoded by lacI
   4342..4372    -  promoter       lac promoter: promoter for the E. coli lac operon
   4387..4408    -  protein_bind   CAP binding site: CAP binding activates transcription in the presence of cAMP. E. coli catabolite activator protein
   4421..4513    -  CDS            lacI (fragment): lac repressor; lacI; The lac repressor binds to the lac operator to inhibit transcription in E. coli. This inhibition can be relieved by adding lactose or isopropyl-β-D-thiogalactopyranoside (IPTG).
   4696..5284    -  rep_origin     ori: high-copy-number ColE1/pMB1/pBR322/pUC origin of replication
   5455..6315    -  CDS            AmpR: β-lactamase; bla; confers resistance to ampicillin, carbenicillin, and related antibiotics
   6316..6420    -  promoter       AmpR promoter: bla
   6479..6531    -  misc_feature   bom (fragment): basis of mobility region from pBR322
   6686..7065    +  enhancer       CMV enhancer: human cytomegalovirus immediate early enhancer
   7066..7265    +  promoter       CMV promoter: human cytomegalovirus (CMV) immediate early promoter
   7283..7463    +  LTR            5' LTR (truncated): truncated 5' long terminal repeat (LTR) from HIV-1
   7510..7635    +  misc_feature   HIV-1 Ψ: packaging signal of human immunodeficiency virus type 1
   7619..7982    +  CDS            HIV-1 gag (fragment): gag protein from human immunodeficiency virus 1; gag
   8128..8361    +  misc_feature   RRE: The Rev response element (RRE) of HIV-1 allows for Rev-dependent mRNA export from the nucleus to the cytoplasm.
   8738..8838    +  CDS            Rev (fragment): human immunodeficiency virus 1 (HIV-1) Rev protein; rev; enhances nuclear export of unspliced and incompletely spliced viral mRNAs
   8843..8868    -  misc_feature   MCS (fragment): pBluescript multiple cloning site
   8869..8983    +  misc_feature   cPPT/CTS: central polypurine tract and central termination sequence of HIV-1
   8997..9014    -  misc_feature   MCS (fragment): pBluescript multiple cloning site
   9015..159     -  protein_bind   tetracycline response element (fragment) (across the origin): contains seven copies of the tetracycline operator tetO tetracycline repressor TetR
>Addgene plasmid #36986 | pTK-Slug | addgene full sequence | sequence record 339399 | Addgene NGS Result
TCTCTATCACTGATAGGGAGTGGTAAACTCGACTTTCACTTTTCTCTATCACTGATAGGGAGTGGTAAAC
TCGACTTTCACTTTTCTCTATCACTGATAGGGAGTGGTAAACTCGACTTTCACTTTTCTCTATCACTGAT
AGGGAGTGGTAAACTCGACCTATATAAGCAGAGGGGGGATCCGAGCCACCGCGATGCTATAGGACCGCCG
CCTGGACCGTTATCCGCCCGCGCCCGCCCGCAGCCACCATGCCGCGCTCCTTCCTGGTCAAGAAACATTT
CAACGCCTCCAAGAAGCCCAACTACAGCGAACTGGACACACACACAGTTATTATTTCCCCATATCTCTAT
GAAAGTTACCCTATACCTGTCATACCAAAACCAGAGATCCTCACCTCGGGAGCATACAGCCCTATTACTG
TATGGACATCGTCGGCAGCTCCACTCCACTCTCCTTTACCCAGTGGCCTTTCTCCTCTTACTGGATACTC
CTCATCCTTGGGGCGTGTAAGTCCCCCGCCTTCCTCTGACACTTCATCCAAGGATCACAGTGGTTCAGAA
AGTCCCATTAGTGACGAAGAGGAGAGACTGCAGCCCAAGCTTTCAGACCCCCATGCCATCGAAGCTGAGA
AGTTTCAGTGCAATTTATGCAATAAGACCTATTCTACGTTCTCTGGGCTGGCCAAACACAAGCAGCTGCA
CTGTGATGCCCAGTCTAGGAAATCGTTCAGCTGCAAGTACTGTGACAAGGAATATGTGAGCCTGGGTGCC
CTGAAGATGCACATTCGAACCCACACATTGCCTTGTGTCTGCAAGATCTGTGGCAAGGCTTTCTCCAGAC
CCTGGCTGCTTCAAGGACACATTAGAACTCACACTGGGGAAAAGCCTTTCTCTTGCCCTCACTGCAATAG
GGCTTTTGCAGACAGATCAAACCTGAGGGCACATCTGCAGACCCACTCTGATGTAAAGAAATACCAGTGC
AAAAACTGCTCCAAAACCTTCTCCAGAATGTCGCTTCTGCATAAACATGAGGAGTCTGGCTGCTGTGTGG
CACACTGAGTGGCGCAACCAGTGTTTACTCAAACAGAATGCATTTCTTCACTCCAATGACATCTAGAGTT
AACTCGAGGGATCAAGCTTATCGATAATCAACCTCTGGATTACAAAATTTGTGAAAGATTGACTGGTATT
CTTAACTATGTTGCTCCTTTTACGCTATGTGGATACGCTGCTTTAATGCCTTTGTATCATGCTATTGCTT
CCCGTATGGCTTTCATTTTCTCCTCCTTGTATAAATCCTGGTTGCTGTCTCTTTATGAGGAGTTGTGGCC
CGTTGTCAGGCAACGTGGCGTGGTGTGCACTGTGTTTGCTGACGCAACCCCCACTGGTTGGGGCATTGCC
ACCACCTGTCAGCTCCTTTCCGGGACTTTCGCTTTCCCCCTCCCTATTGCCACGGCGGAACTCATCGCCG
CCTGCCTTGCCCGCTGCTGGACAGGGGCTCGGCTGTTGGGCACTGACAATTCCGTGGTGTTGTCGGGGAA
GCTGACGTCCTTTCCATGGCTGCTCGCCTGTGTTGCCACCTGGATTCTGCGCGGGACGTCCTTCTGCTAC
GTCCCTTCGGCCCTCAATCCAGCGGACCTTCCTTCCCGCGGCCTGCTGCCGGCTCTGCGGCCTCTTCCGC
GTCTTCGCCTTCGCCCTCAGACGAGTCGGATCTCCCTTTGGGCCGCCTCCCCGCATCGATACCGTCGAGA
CCTAGAAAAACATGGAGCAATCACAAGTAGCAATACAGCAGCTACCAATGCTGATTGTGCCTGGCTAGAA
GCACAAGAGGAGGAGGAGGTGGGTTTTCCAGTCACACCTCAGGTACCTTTAAGACCAATGACTTACAAGG
CAGCTGTAGATCTTAGCCACTTTTTAAAAGAAAAGGGGGGACTGGAAGGGCTAATTCACTCCCAACGAAG
ACAAGATATCCTTGATCTGTGGATCTACCACACACAAGGCTACTTCCCTGATTGGCAGAACTACACACCA
GGGCCAGGGATCAGATATCCACTGACCTTTGGATGGTGCTACAAGCTAGTACCAGTTGAGCAAGAGAAGG
TAGAAGAAGCCAATGAAGGAGAGAACACCCGCTTGTTACACCCTGTGAGCCTGCATGGGATGGATGACCC
GGAGAGAGAAGTATTAGAGTGGAGGTTTGACAGCCGCCTAGCATTTCATCACATGGCCCGAGAGCTGCAT
CCGGACTGTACTGGGTCTCTCTGGTTAGACCAGATCTGAGCCTGGGAGCTCTCTGGCTAACTAGGGAACC
CACTGCTTAAGCCTCAATAAAGCTTGCCTTGAGTGCTTCAAGTAGTGTGTGCCCGTCTGTTGTGTGACTC
TGGTAACTAGAGATCCCTCAGACCCTTTTAGTCAGTGTGGAAAATCTCTAGCAGGGCCCGTTTAAACCCG
CTGATCAGCCTCGACTGTGCCTTCTAGTTGCCAGCCATCTGTTGTTTGCCCCTCCCCCGTGCCTTCCTTG
ACCCTGGAAGGTGCCACTCCCACTGTCCTTTCCTAATAAAATGAGGAAATTGCATCGCATTGTCTGAGTA
GGTGTCATTCTATTCTGGGGGGTGGGGTGGGGCAGGACAGCAAGGGGGAGGATTGGGAAGACAATAGCAG
GCATGCTGGGGATGCGGTGGGCTCTATGGCTTCTGAGGCGGAAAGAACCAGCTGGGGCTCTAGGGGGTAT
CCCC
[124 nt withheld, positions 2735-2858]
C
[91 nt withheld, positions 2860-2950]
A
[49 nt withheld, positions 2952-3000]
CCTTTGACGTTGGAGTCCACGTTCTTT
[37 nt withheld, positions 3028-3064]
ACCCTATCTCGGTCTATTCTTTTGATTTATAAGGGATTTTGCCGATTTCGGCCTATTGGTTAAAAAATGA
GCTGATTTAACAAAAATTTAACGCGAATTAATTCTGTGGAATGTGTGTCAGTTAGGGTGTGGAAAGTCCC
CAGGCTCCCCAGCAGGCAGAAGTATGCAAAGCATGCATCTCAATTAGTCAGCAACCAGGTGTGGAAAGTC
CCCAGGCTCCCCAGCAGGCAGAAGTATGCAAAGCATGCATCTCAATTAGTCAGCAACCATAGTCCCGCCC
CTAACTCCGCCCATCCCGCCCCTAACTCCGCCCAGTTCCGCCCATTCTCCGCCCCATGGCTGACTAATTT
TTTTTATTTATGCAGAGGCCGAGGCCGCCTCTGCCTCTGAGCTATTCCAGAAGTAGTGAGGAGGCTTTTT
TGGAGGCCTAGGCTTTTGCAAAAAGCTCCCGGGAGCTTGTATATCCATTTTCGGATCTGATCAGCACGTG
TTGACAATTAATCATCGGCATAGTATATCGGCATAGTATAATACGACAAGGTGAGGAACTAAACCATGGC
CAAGTTGACCAGTGCCGTTCCGGTGCTCACCGCGCGCGACGTCGCCGGAGCGGTCGAGTTCTGGACCGAC
CGGCTCGGGTTCTCCCGGGACTTCGTGGAGGACGACTTCGCCGGTGTGGTCCGGGACGACGTGACCCTGT
TCATCAGCGCGGTCCAGGACCAGGTGGTGCCGGACAACACCCTGGCCTGGGTGTGGGTGCGCGGCCTGGA
CGAGCTGTACGCCGAGTGGTCGGAGGTCGTGTCCACGAACTTCCGGGACGCCTCCGGGCCGGCCATGACC
GAGATCGGCGAGCAGCCGTGGGGGCGGGAGTTCGCCCTGCGCGACCCGGCCGGCAACTGCGTGCACTTCG
TGGCCGAGGAGCAGGACTGACACGTGCTACGAGATTTCGATTCCACCGCCGCCTTCTATGAAAGGTTGGG
CTTCGGAATCGTTTTCCGGGACGCCGGCTGGATGATCCTCCAGCGCGGGGATCTCATGCTGGAGTTCTTC
GCCCACCCCAACTTGTTTATTGCAGCTTATAATGGTTACAAATAAAGCAATAGCATCACAAATTTCACAA
ATAAAGCATTTTTTTCACTGCATTCTAGTTGTGGTTTGTCCAAACTCATCAATGTATCTTATCATGTCTG
TATACCGTCGACCTCTAGCTAGAGCTTGGCGTAATCATGGTCATAGCTGTTTCCTGTGTGAAATTGTTAT
CCGCTCACAATTCCACACAACATACGAGCCGGAAGCATAAAGTGTAAAGCCTGGGGTGCCTAATGAGTGA
GCTAACTCACATTAATTGCGTTGCGCTCACTGCCCGCTTTCCAGTCGGGAAACCTGTCGTGCCAGCTGCA
TTAATGAATCGGCCAACGCGCGGGGAGAGGCGGTTTGCGTATTGGGCGCTCTTCCGCTTCCTCGCTCACT
GACTCGCTGCGCTCGGTCGTTCGGCTGCGGCGAGCGGTATCAGCTCACTCAAAGGCGGTAATACGGTTAT
CCACAGAATCAGGGGATAACGCAGGAAAGAACATGTGAGCAAAAGGCCAGCAAAAGGCCAGGAACCGTAA
AAAGGCCGCGTTGCTGGCGTTTTTCCATAGGCTCCGCCCCCCTGACGAGCATCACAAAAATCGACGCTCA
AGTCAGAGGTGGCGAAACCCGACAGGACTATAAAGATACCAGGCGTTTCCCCCTGGAAGCTCCCTCGTGC
GCTCTCCTGTTCCGACCCTGCCGCTTACCGGATACCTGTCCGCCTTTCTCCCTTCGGGAAGCGTGGCGCT
TTCTCATAGCTCACGCTGTAGGTATCTCAGTTCGGTGTAGGTCGTTCGCTCCAAGCTGGGCTGTGTGCAC
GAACCCCCCGTTCAGCCCGACCGCTGCGCCTTATCCGGTAACTATCGTCTTGAGTCCAACCCGGTAAGAC
ACGACTTATCGCCACTGGCAGCAGCCACTGGTAACAGGATTAGCAGAGCGAGGTATGTAGGCGGTGCTAC
AGAGTTCTTGAAGTGGTGGCCTAACTACGGCTACACTAGAAGAACAGTATTTGGTATCTGCGCTCTGCTG
AAGCCAGTTACCTTCGGAAAAAGAGTTGGTAGCTCTTGATCCGGCAAACAAACCACCGCTGGTAGCGGTG
GTTTTTTTGTTTGCAAGCAGCAGATTACGCGCAGAAAAAAAGGATCTCAAGAAGATCCTTTGATCTTTTC
TACGGGGTCTGACGCTCAGTGGAACGAAAACTCACGTTAAGGGATTTTGGTCATGAGATTATCAAAAAGG
ATCTTCACCTAGATCCTTTTAAATTAAAAATGAAGTTTTAAATCAATCTAAAGTATATATGAGTAAACTT
GGTCTGACAGTTACCAATGCTTAATCAGTGAGGCACCTATCTCAGCGATCTGTCTATTTCGTTCATCCAT
AGTTGCCTGACTCCCCGTCGTGTAGATAACTACGATACGGGAGGGCTTACCATCTGGCCCCAGTGCTGCA
ATGATACCGCGAGACCCACGCTCACCGGCTCCAGATTTATCAGCAATAAACCAGCCAGCCGGAAGGGCCG
AGCGCAGAAGTGGTCCTGCAACTTTATCCGCCTCCATCCAGTCTATTAATTGTTGCCGGGAAGCTAGAGT
AAGTAGTTCGCCAGTTAATAGTTTGCGCAACGTTGTTGCCATTGCTACAGGCATCGTGGTGTCACGCTCG
TCGTTTGGTATGGCTTCATTCAGCTCCGGTTCCCAACGATCAAGGCGAGTTACATGATCCCCCATGTTGT
GCAAAAAAGCGGTTAGCTCCTTCGGTCCTCCGATCGTTGTCAGAAGTAAGTTGGCCGCAGTGTTATCACT
CATGGTTATGGCAGCACTGCATAATTCTCTTACTGTCATGCCATCCGTAAGATGCTTTTCTGTGACTGGT
GAGTACTCAACCAAGTCATTCTGAGAATAGTGTATGCGGCGACCGAGTTGCTCTTGCCCGGCGTCAATAC
GGGATAATACCGCGCCACATAGCAGAACTTTAAAAGTGCTCATCATTGGAAAACGTTCTTCGGGGCGAAA
ACTCTCAAGGATCTTACCGCTGTTGAGATCCAGTTCGATGTAACCCACTCGTGCACCCAACTGATCTTCA
GCATCTTTTACTTTCACCAGCGTTTCTGGGTGAGCAAAAACAGGAAGGCAAAATGCCGCAAAAAAGGGAA
TAAGGGCGACACGGAAATGTTGAATACTCATACTCTTCCTTTTTCAATATTATTGAAGCATTTATCAGGG
TTATTGTCTCATGAGCGGATACATATTTGAATGTATTTAGAAAAATAAACAAATAGGGGTTCCGCGCACA
TTTCCCCGAAAAGTGCCACCTGACGTCGACGGATCGGGAGATCTCCCGATCCCCTATGGTGCACTCTCAG
TACAATCTGCTCTGATGCCGCATAGTTAAGCCAGTATCTGCTCCCTGCTTGTGTGTTGGAGGTCGCTGAG
TAGTGCGCGAGCAAAATTTAAGCTACAACAAGGCAAGGCTTGACCGACAATTGCATGAAGAATCTGCTTA
GGGTTAGGCGTTTTGCGCTGCTTCGCGATGTACGGGCCAGATATACGCGTTGACATTGATTATTGACTAG
TTATTAATAGTAATCAATTACGGGGTCATTAGTTCATAGCCCATATATGGAGTTCCGCGTTACATAACTT
ACGGTAAATGGCCCGCCTGGCTGACCGCCCAACGACCCCCGCCCATTGACGTCAATAATGACGTATGTTC
CCATAGTAACGCCAATAGGGACTTTCCATTGACGTCAATGGGTGGAGTATTTACGGTAAACTGCCCACTT
GGCAGTACATCAAGTGTATCATATGCCAAGTACGCCCCCTATTGACGTCAATGACGGTAAATGGCCCGCC
TGGCATTATGCCCAGTACATGACCTTATGGGACTTTCCTACTTGGCAGTACATCTACGTATTAGTCATCG
CTATTACCATGGTGATGCGGTTTTGGCAGTACATCAATGGGCGTGGATAGCGGTTTGACTCACGGGGATT
TCCAAGTCTCCACCCCATTGACGTCAATGGGAGTTTGTTTTGGCACCAAAATCAACGGGACTTTCCAAAA
TGTCGTAACAACTCCGCCCCATTGACGCAAATGGGCGGTAGGCGTGTACGGTGGGAGGTCTATATAAGCA
GCGCGTTTTGCCTGTACTGGGTCTCTCTGGTTAGACCAGATCTGAGCCTGGGAGCTCTCTGGCTAACTAG
GGAACCCACTGCTTAAGCCTCAATAAAGCTTGCCTTGAGTGCTTCAAGTAGTGTGTGCCCGTCTGTTGTG
TGACTCTGGTAACTAGAGATCCCTCAGACCCTTTTAGTCAGTGTGGAAAATCTCTAGCAGTGGCGCCCGA
ACAGGGACTTGAAAGCGAAAGGGAAACCAGAGGAGCTCTCTCGACGCAGGACTCGGCTTGCTGAAGCGCG
CACGGCAAGAGGCGAGGGGCGGCGACTGGTGAGTACGCCAAAAATTTTGACTAGCGGAGGCTAGAAGGAG
AGAGATGGGTGCGAGAGCGTCAGTATTAAGCGGGGGAGAATTAGATCGCGATGGGAAAAAATTCGGTTAA
GGCCAGGGGGAAAGAAAAAATATAAATTAAAACATATAGTATGGGCAAGCAGGGAGCTAGAACGATTCGC
AGTTAATCCTGGCCTGTTAGAAACATCAGAAGGCTGTAGACAAATACTGGGACAGCTACAACCATCCCTT
CAGACAGGATCAGAAGAACTTAGATCATTATATAATACAGTAGCAACCCTCTATTGTGTGCATCAAAGGA
TAGAGATAAAAGACACCAAGGAAGCTTTAGACAAGATAGAGGAAGAGCAAAACAAAAGTAAGACCACCGC
ACAGCAAGCGGCCGCTGATCTTCAGACCTGGAGGAGGAGATATGAGGGACAATTGGAGAAGTGAATTATA
TAAATATAAAGTAGTAAAAATTGAACCATTAGGAGTAGCACCCACCAAGGCAAAGAGAAGAGTGGTGCAG
AGAGAAAAAAGAGCAGTGGGAATAGGAGCTTTGTTCCTTGGGTTCTTGGGAGCAGCAGGAAGCACTATGG
GCGCAGCGTCAATGACGCTGACGGTACAGGCCAGACAATTATTGTCTGGTATAGTGCAGCAGCAGAACAA
TTTGCTGAGGGCTATTGAGGCGCAACAGCATCTGTTGCAACTCACAGTCTGGGGCATCAAGCAGCTCCAG
GCAAGAATCCTGGCTGTGGAAAGATACCTAAAGGATCAACAGCTCCTGGGGATTTGGGGTTGCTCTGGAA
AACTCATTTGCACCACTGCTGTGCCTTGGAATGCTAGTTGGAGTAATAAATCTCTGGAACAGATTTGGAA
TCACACGACCTGGATGGAGTGGGACAGAGAAATTAACAATTACACAAGCTTAATACACTCCTTAATTGAA
GAATCGCAAAACCAGCAAGAAAAGAATGAACAAGAATTATTGGAATTAGATAAATGGGCAAGTTTGTGGA
ATTGGTTTAACATAACAAATTGGCTGTGGTATATAAAATTATTCATAATGATAGTAGGAGGCTTGGTAGG
TTTAAGAATAGTTTTTGCTGTACTTTCTATAGTGAATAGAGTTAGGCAGGGATATTCACCATTATCGTTT
CAGACCCACCTCCCAACCCCGAGGGGACCCGACAGGCCCGAAGGAATAGAAGAAGAAGGTGGAGAGAGAG
ACAGAGACAGATCCATTCGATTAGTGAACGGATCTTCCATCGAATTCCTGCAGCCCGGGGGATCTAAAAG
AAAAGGGGGGATTGGGGGGTACAGTGCAGGGGAAAGAATAGTAGACATAATAGCAACAGACATACAAACT
AAAGAATTACAAAAACAAATTACAAAAATTCAAAATTTTCGGGGGATCTTCCATCGAATTCCTGCAGCCC
CTCGACTTTCACTTT
