>Addgene plasmid #36986 | pTK-Slug | addgene partial sequence | sequence record 47350 | WPRE-R 5'-CATAGCGTAAAAGGAGCAACA-3'
CTTTCAATTTTGTATCCAGAGGTTGATTATCGATAAGCTTGATCCCTCGAGTTAACTCTAGATGTCATTG
GAGTGAAGAAATGCATTCTGTTTGAGTAAACACTGGTTGCGCCACTCAGTGTGCCACACAGCAGCCAGAC
TCCTCATGTTTATGCAGAAGCGACATTCTGGAGAAGGTTTTGGAGCAGTTTTTGCACTGGTATTTCTTTA
CATCAGAGTGGGTCTGCAGATGTGCCCTCAGGTTTGATCTGTCTGCAAAAGCCCTATTGCAGTGAGGGCA
AGAGAAAGGCTTTTCCCCAGTGTGAGTTCTAATGTGTCCTTGAAGCAGCCAGGGTCTGGAGAAAGCCTTG
CCACAGATCTTGCAGACACAAGGCAATGTGTGGGTTCGAATGTGCATCTTCAGGGCACCCAGGCTCACAT
ATTCCTTGTCACAGTACTTGCAGCTGAACGATTTCCTAGACTGGGCATCACAGTGCAGCTGCTTGTGTTT
GGCCAGCCCAGAGAACGTAGAATAGGTCTTATTGCATAAATTGCACTGAAACTTCTCAGCTTCGATGGCA
TGGGGGTCTGAAAGCTTGGGCTGCAGTCTCTCCTCTTCGTCACTAATGGGACTTTCTGAACCACTGTGAT
CCTTGGATGAAGTGTCAGAGGAAGGCGGGGGACTTACACGCCCCAAGGATGAGGAGTATCCAGTAAGAGG
AGAAAGGCCACTGGGTAAAGGAGAGTGGAGTGGAGCTGCCGACGATGTCCATACAGTAATAGGGCTGTAT
GCTCCCGAGGTGAGGATCTCTGGTTTTGGTATGACAGGTATAGGGTAACTTTCATAGAGATATGGGGAAA
TAATAACTGTGTGTGTGTCCAGT
